Addgene plasmid #107106: pLJM60 FLAG-RAB35 S22N
Purpose: Lentiviral vector that codes for FLAG-RAB35 S22N (human) protein. Puromycin resistance for mammalian selection and ampicillin resistance for growth in Stbl3 cells.
Depositing lab: Charles Sawyers. Depositing organization: Memorial Sloan-Kettering Cancer Center. Publication: Identification of an oncogenic RAB protein. Wheeler DB, Zoncu R, Root DE, Sabatini DM, Sawyers CL. Science. 2015 Oct 9;350(6257):211-7. doi: 10.1126/science.aaa4903. Epub 2015 Sep 3. PubMed 26338797.
Backbone
  Vector backbone: pLJM60
  Backbone manufacturer: Sabatini lab
  Vector type: Mammalian Expression, Lentiviral
  Selectable markers: Puromycin
Growth in bacteria
  Bacterial resistance: Ampicillin, 100 μg/mL
  Growth temperature: 37°C
  Growth strain: NEB Stable
  Copy number: High Copy
Gene/Insert
  Gene/Insert name: RAB35
  Species: H. sapiens (human)
  Entrez Gene: RAB35 (a.k.a. H-ray, RAB1C, RAY)
  Promoter: CMV
  Tag / fusion protein: FLAG tag (N terminal on insert)
  Cloning method: Unknown
  Sequencing primers: 5′ CMV-F; 3′ pLJM1-3
Resource information
  A portion of this plasmid was derived from a plasmid made by: Gene insert sequence was synthesized then cloned into the pLJM60 backbone.
Terms and licenses: Academic/Nonprofit Terms; Industry Terms: Not Available to Industry
How to cite: pLJM60 FLAG-RAB35 S22N was a gift from Charles Sawyers (Addgene plasmid # 107106 ; http://n2t.net/addgene:107106 ; RRID:Addgene_107106)
