[The description below was written by a language model from this plasmid's Addgene catalogue record and pLannotate feature annotations shown in this document.]
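Description:
pLJM60 FLAG-RAB35 S22N is an 8.0 kb third-generation-style, self-inactivating HIV-1 lentiviral transfer vector for stable expression of a mutant human RAB35 in mammalian cells. In bacteria it is maintained through a high-copy ColE1/pUC-type origin and selected with ampicillin (β-lactamase under its own promoter). Recombination-deficient strains are specified as hosts, as is usual for LTR-containing plasmids. The backbone also carries an f1 origin, an SV40 origin and poly(A) signal, and remnants of a lac/lacZα cloning region flanked by T3 and T7 promoters.

The viral genome is transcribed from an RSV promoter fused to a truncated 5' LTR, making packaging Tat-independent. It contains the Ψ packaging signal with a partial gag sequence, the Rev response element for nuclear export of the full-length RNA, a cPPT/CTS element, and a ΔU3 3' LTR that inactivates the LTR promoter after integration. Within this frame, a CMV enhancer/promoter drives the synthesized RAB35 open reading frame carrying an N-terminal FLAG tag. The annotation also reports short fragments resembling a CMV intron, an SP6 promoter and an IgH signal sequence upstream of the tag; these are partial matches, and the record does not describe any function for them. A downstream human PGK promoter drives puromycin N-acetyltransferase, so transduced cells can be selected with puromycin.

RAB35 is a small GTPase that regulates endocytic membrane trafficking by cycling between GDP- and GTP-bound states. The record does not state the functional effect of S22N, although substitutions at this conserved position in Rab proteins are generally used as GDP-locked, dominant-negative forms. The construct accompanies a study identifying an oncogenic RAB protein, where it would allow detectable, stable expression of this variant in transduced cells.
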