Features (pLannotate 1.2.2; 31 found; start..end, strand, type, name):
      1..227     +  promoter       RSV promoter: Rous sarcoma virus enhancer/promoter
    228..408     +  LTR            5' LTR (truncated): truncated 5' long terminal repeat (LTR) from HIV-1
    455..580     +  misc_feature   HIV-1 Ψ: packaging signal of human immunodeficiency virus type 1
    564..902     +  CDS            HIV-1 gag (fragment): gag protein from human immunodeficiency virus 1; gag
   1077..1310    +  misc_feature   RRE: The Rev response element (RRE) of HIV-1 allows for Rev-dependent mRNA export from the nucleus to the cytoplasm.
   1687..1713    +  CDS            Rev (fragment): human immunodeficiency virus 1 (HIV-1) Rev protein; rev; enhances nuclear export of unspliced and incompletely spliced viral mRNAs
   1714..1845    +  enhancer       CMV enhancer (fragment): human cytomegalovirus immediate early enhancer; contains an 18-bp deletion relative to the standard CMV enhancer
   1846..2049    +  promoter       CMV promoter: human cytomegalovirus (CMV) immediate early promoter
   2185..2228    +  intron         CMV intron (fragment): modified intron A from human cytomegalovirus
   2280..2298    +  promoter       SP6 promoter: promoter for bacteriophage SP6 RNA polymerase
   2302..2339    +  CDS            IgH signal sequence (fragment): signal sequence from the mouse immunoglobulin heavy chain variable region
   2392..2412    +  CDS            FLAG (fragment): FLAG® epitope tag, followed by an enterokinase cleavage site
   2437..3039    +  CDS            RAB35: RAB35_HUMAN - Also known as RAB1C, RAY. Experimental evidence at protein level: Swiss-Prot protein existence level 1. The small GTPases Rab are key regulators of intracellular membrane trafficking, from the formation of transport vesicles to their fusion with membranes. Rabs cycle between an inactive GDP-bound form and an active GTP-bound form that is able to recruit to membranes different sets of downstream effectors directly responsible for vesicle formation, movement, tethering and fusion. That Rab is involved in the process of endocytosis and is an essential rate-limiting regulator of the
   3097..3214    +  misc_feature   cPPT/CTS: central polypurine tract and central termination sequence of HIV-1
   3263..3773    +  promoter       hPGK promoter: human phosphoglycerate kinase 1 promoter
   3795..4394    +  CDS            PuroR: puromycin N-acetyltransferase; pac from Streptomyces alboniger; confers resistance to puromycin
   4437..4520    +  CDS            nef (fragment): NEF_HV1Z2 - Experimental evidence at protein level: Swiss-Prot protein existence level 1. Extracellular Nef protein targets CD4(+) T-lymphocytes for apoptosis by interacting with CXCR4 surface receptors. From Human immunodeficiency virus type 1 group M subtype D (isolate Z2/CDC-Z34) (HIV-1).
   4522..4755    +  LTR            3' LTR (ΔU3): self-inactivating 3' long terminal repeat (LTR) from HIV-1
   4827..4948    +  polyA_signal   SV40 poly(A) signal: SV40 polyadenylation signal
   4988..5123    +  rep_origin     SV40 ori: SV40 origin of replication
   5144..5162    -  promoter       T7 promoter: promoter for bacteriophage T7 RNA polymerase
   5170..5325    +  CDS            lacZα (fragment): LacZα fragment of β-galactosidase; lacZ fragment
   5330..5758    +  rep_origin     f1 ori (sequence partly withheld): f1 bacteriophage origin of replication; arrow indicates direction of (+) strand synthesis
   5811..5915    +  promoter       AmpR promoter: bla
   5916..6776    +  CDS            AmpR: β-lactamase; bla; confers resistance to ampicillin, carbenicillin, and related antibiotics
   6947..7535    +  rep_origin     ori: high-copy-number ColE1/pMB1/pBR322/pUC origin of replication
   7718..7810    +  CDS            lacI (fragment): lac repressor; lacI; The lac repressor binds to the lac operator to inhibit transcription in E. coli. This inhibition can be relieved by adding lactose or isopropyl-β-D-thiogalactopyranoside (IPTG).
   7823..7844    +  protein_bind   CAP binding site: CAP binding activates transcription in the presence of cAMP. E. coli catabolite activator protein
   7859..7889    +  promoter       lac promoter: promoter for the E. coli lac operon
   7897..7913    +  protein_bind   lac operator: The lac repressor binds to the lac operator to inhibit transcription in E. coli. This inhibition can be relieved by adding lactose or isopropyl-β-D-thiogalactopyranoside (IPTG). lac repressor encoded by lacI
   7958..7976    +  promoter       T3 promoter: promoter for bacteriophage T3 RNA polymerase
>Addgene plasmid #107106 | pLJM60 FLAG-RAB35 S22N | addgene full sequence | sequence record 205813 | Addgene NGS Result
TGTAGTCTTATGCAATACTCTTGTAGTCTTGCAACATGGTAACGATGAGTTAGCAACATGCCTTACAAGG
AGAGAAAAAGCACCGTGCATGCCGATTGGTGGAAGTAAGGTGGTACGATCGTGCCTTATTAGGAAGGCAA
CAGACGGGTCTGACATGGATTGGACGAACCACTGAATTGCCGCATTGCAGAGATATTGTATTTAAGTGCC
TAGCTCGATACATAAACGGGTCTCTCTGGTTAGACCAGATCTGAGCCTGGGAGCTCTCTGGCTAACTAGG
GAACCCACTGCTTAAGCCTCAATAAAGCTTGCCTTGAGTGCTTCAAGTAGTGTGTGCCCGTCTGTTGTGT
GACTCTGGTAACTAGAGATCCCTCAGACCCTTTTAGTCAGTGTGGAAAATCTCTAGCAGTGGCGCCCGAA
CAGGGACTTGAAAGCGAAAGGGAAACCAGAGGAGCTCTCTCGACGCAGGACTCGGCTTGCTGAAGCGCGC
ACGGCAAGAGGCGAGGGGCGGCGACTGGTGAGTACGCCAAAAATTTTGACTAGCGGAGGCTAGAAGGAGA
GAGATGGGTGCGAGAGCGTCAGTATTAAGCGGGGGAGAATTAGATCGCGATGGGAAAAAATTCGGTTAAG
GCCAGGGGGAAAGAAAAAATATAAATTAAAACATATAGTATGGGCAAGCAGGGAGCTAGAACGATTCGCA
GTTAATCCTGGCCTGTTAGAAACATCAGAAGGCTGTAGACAAATACTGGGACAGCTACAACCATCCCTTC
AGACAGGATCAGAAGAACTTAGATCATTATATAATACAGTAGCAACCCTCTATTGTGTGCATCAAAGGAT
AGAGATAAAAGACACCAAGGAAGCTTTAGACAAGATAGAGGAAGAGCAAAACAAAAGTAAGACCACCGCA
CAGCAAGCGGCCGGCCGCTGATCTTCAGACCTGGAGGAGGAGATATGAGGGACAATTGGAGAAGTGAATT
ATATAAATATAAAGTAGTAAAAATTGAACCATTAGGAGTAGCACCCACCAAGGCAAAGAGAAGAGTGGTG
CAGAGAGAAAAAAGAGCAGTGGGAATAGGAGCTTTGTTCCTTGGGTTCTTGGGAGCAGCAGGAAGCACTA
TGGGCGCAGCGTCAATGACGCTGACGGTACAGGCCAGACAATTATTGTCTGGTATAGTGCAGCAGCAGAA
CAATTTGCTGAGGGCTATTGAGGCGCAACAGCATCTGTTGCAACTCACAGTCTGGGGCATCAAGCAGCTC
CAGGCAAGAATCCTGGCTGTGGAAAGATACCTAAAGGATCAACAGCTCCTGGGGATTTGGGGTTGCTCTG
GAAAACTCATTTGCACCACTGCTGTGCCTTGGAATGCTAGTTGGAGTAATAAATCTCTGGAACAGATTTG
GAATCACACGACCTGGATGGAGTGGGACAGAGAAATTAACAATTACACAAGCTTAATACACTCCTTAATT
GAAGAATCGCAAAACCAGCAAGAAAAGAATGAACAAGAATTATTGGAATTAGATAAATGGGCAAGTTTGT
GGAATTGGTTTAACATAACAAATTGGCTGTGGTATATAAAATTATTCATAATGATAGTAGGAGGCTTGGT
AGGTTTAAGAATAGTTTTTGCTGTACTTTCTATAGTGAATAGAGTTAGGCAGGGATATTCACCATTATCG
TTTCAGACCCACCTCCCAACCCCGAGGGGACCCCATATGCCAAGTACGCCCCCTATTGACGTCAATGACG
GTAAATGGCCCGCCTGGCATTATGCCCAGTACATGACCTTATGGGACTTTCCTACTTGGCAGTACATCTA
CGTATTAGTCATCGCTATTACCATGGTGATGCGGTTTTGGCAGTACATCAATGGGCGTGGATAGCGGTTT
GACTCACGGGGATTTCCAAGTCTCCACCCCATTGACGTCAATGGGAGTTTGTTTTGGCACCAAAATCAAC
GGGACTTTCCAAAATGTCGTAACAACTCCGCCCCATTGACGCAAATGGGCGGTAGGCGTGTACGGTGGGA
GGTCTATATAAGCAGAGCTCGTTTAGTGAACCGTCAGATCGCCTGGAGACGCCATCCACGCTGTTTTGAC
CTCCATAGAAGACACCGGGACCGATCCAGCCTCCGCGGCCGGGAACGGTGCATTGGAACGCGGATTCCCC
GTGCCAAGAGTGACGTAAGTACCGCCTATAGAGTCTATAGGCCCACCCCCTTGGCTTCGTTAGAACGCGG
CTACAATTAATACATAACCTTATGTATCATACACATACGATTTAGGTGACACTATAGAATAACATCCACT
TTGCCTTTCTCTCCACAGGTGTCCACTCCCAGGTCCAACTGCACCTCGGTTCTATCGATTGAATTCACCA
TGGAAATGGACTACAAGGATGACGATGACAAGGGTGGTGGTGGTGGTGCGTCGACGATGGCCCGGGACTA
CGACCACCTCTTCAAGCTGCTCATCATCGGCGACAGCGGTGTGGGCAAGAACAGTTTACTGTTGCGTTTT
GCAGACAACACTTTCTCAGGCAGCTACATCACCACGATCGGAGTGGATTTCAAGATCCGGACCGTGGAGA
TCAACGGGGAGAAGGTGAAGCTGCAGATCTGGGACACAGCGGGGCAGGAGCGCTTCCGCACCATCACCTC
CACGTATTATCGGGGGACCCACGGGGTCATTGTGGTTTACGACGTCACCAGTGCCGAGTCCTTTGTCAAC
GTCAAGCGGTGGCTTCACGAAATCAACCAGAACTGTGATGATGTGTGCCGAATATTAGTGGGTAATAAGA
ATGACGACCCTGAGCGGAAGGTGGTGGAGACGGAAGATGCCTACAAATTCGCCGGGCAGATGGGCATCCA
GTTGTTCGAGACCAGCGCCAAGGAGAATGTCAACGTGGAAGAGATGTTCAACTGCATCACGGAGCTGGTC
CTCCGAGCAAAGAAAGACAACCTGGCAAAACAGCAGCAGCAACAACAGAACGATGTGGTGAAGCTCACGA
AGAACAGTAAACGAAAGAAACGCTGCTGCTAAGCGGCCGCAGTGAGAATTCTCGACCTCGAGACAAATGG
CAGTATTCATCCACAATTTTAAAAGAAAAGGGGGGATTGGGGGGTACAGTGCAGGGGAAAGAATAGTAGA
CATAATAGCAACAGACATACAAACTAAAGAATTACAAAAACAAATTACAAAAATTCAAAATTTTCGGGTT
TATTACAGGGACAGCAGAGATCCACTTTGGCCGCGGCTCGAGGGGGTTGGGGTTGCGCCTTTTCCAAGGC
AGCCCTGGGTTTGCGCAGGGACGCGGCTGCTCTGGGCGTGGTTCCGGGAAACGCAGCGGCGCCGACCCTG
GGTCTCGCACATTCTTCACGTCCGTTCGCAGCGTCACCCGGATCTTCGCCGCTACCCTTGTGGGCCCCCC
GGCGACGCTTCCTGCTCCGCCCCTAAGTCGGGAAGGTTCCTTGCGGTTCGCGGCGTGCCGGACGTGACAA
ACGGAAGCCGCACGTCTCACTAGTACCCTCGCAGACGGACAGCGCCAGGGAGCAATGGCAGCGCGCCGAC
CGCGATGGGCTGTGGCCAATAGCGGCTGCTCAGCAGGGCGCGCCGAGAGCAGCGGCCGGGAAGGGGCGGT
GCGGGAGGCGGGGTGTGGGGCGGTAGTGTGGGCCCTGTTCCTGCCCGCGCGGTGTTCCGCATTCTGCAAG
CCTCCGGAGCGCACGTCGGCAGTCGGCTCCCTCGTTGACCGAATCACCGACCTCTCTCCCCAGGGGGATC
CACCGGAGCTTACCATGACCGAGTACAAGCCCACGGTGCGCCTCGCCACCCGCGACGACGTCCCCAGGGC
CGTACGCACCCTCGCCGCCGCGTTCGCCGACTACCCCGCCACGCGCCACACCGTCGATCCGGACCGCCAC
ATCGAGCGGGTCACCGAGCTGCAAGAACTCTTCCTCACGCGCGTCGGGCTCGACATCGGCAAGGTGTGGG
TCGCGGACGACGGCGCCGCGGTGGCGGTCTGGACCACGCCGGAGAGCGTCGAAGCGGGGGCGGTGTTCGC
CGAGATCGGCCCGCGCATGGCCGAGTTGAGCGGTTCCCGGCTGGCCGCGCAGCAACAGATGGAAGGCCTC
CTGGCGCCGCACCGGCCCAAGGAGCCCGCGTGGTTCCTGGCCACCGTCGGCGTCTCGCCCGACCACCAGG
GCAAGGGTCTGGGCAGCGCCGTCGTGCTCCCCGGAGTGGAGGCGGCCGAGCGCGCCGGGGTGCCCGCCTT
CCTGGAGACCTCCGCGCCCCGCAACCTCCCCTTCTACGAGCGGCTCGGCTTCACCGTCACCGCCGACGTC
GAGGTGCCCGAAGGACCGCGCACCTGGTGCATGACCCGCAAGCCCGGTGCCTGACGCCCGCCCCACGACC
CGCAGCGCCCGACCGAAAGGAGCGCACGACCCCATGCATCGGTACCTTTAAGACCAATGACTTACAAGGC
AGCTGTAGATCTTAGCCACTTTTTAAAAGAAAAGGGGGGACTGGAAGGGCTAATTCACTCCCAACGAAGA
CAAGATCTGCTTTTTGCTTGTACTGGGTCTCTCTGGTTAGACCAGATCTGAGCCTGGGAGCTCTCTGGCT
AACTAGGGAACCCACTGCTTAAGCCTCAATAAAGCTTGCCTTGAGTGCTTCAAGTAGTGTGTGCCCGTCT
GTTGTGTGACTCTGGTAACTAGAGATCCCTCAGACCCTTTTAGTCAGTGTGGAAAATCTCTAGCAGTAGT
AGTTCATGTCATCTTATTATTCAGTATTTATAACTTGCAAAGAAATGAATATCAGAGAGTGAGAGGAACT
TGTTTATTGCAGCTTATAATGGTTACAAATAAAGCAATAGCATCACAAATTTCACAAATAAAGCATTTTT
TTCACTGCATTCTAGTTGTGGTTTGTCCAAACTCATCAATGTATCTTATCATGTCTGGCTCTAGCTATCC
CGCCCCTAACTCCGCCCATCCCGCCCCTAACTCCGCCCAGTTCCGCCCATTCTCCGCCCCATGGCTGACT
AATTTTTTTTATTTATGCAGAGGCCGAGGCCGCCTCGGCCTCTGAGCTATTCCAGAAGTAGTGAGGAGGC
TTTTTTGGAGGCCTAGGGACGTACCCAATTCGCCCTATAGTGAGTCGTATTACGCGCGCTCACTGGCCGT
CGTTTTACAACGTCGTGACTGGGAAAACCCTGGCGTTACCCAACTTAATCGCCTTGCAGCACATCCCCCT
TTCGCCAGCTGGCGTAATAGCGAAGAGGCCCGCACCGATCGCCCTTCCCAACAGTTGCGCAGCCTGAATG
GCGAATGGG
[124 nt withheld, positions 5330-5453]
C
[91 nt withheld, positions 5455-5545]
A
[49 nt withheld, positions 5547-5595]
CCTTTGACGTTGGAGTCCACGTTCTTT
[37 nt withheld, positions 5623-5659]
ACCCTATCTCGGTCTATTCTTTTGATTTATAAGGGATTTTGCCGATTTCGGCCTATTGGTTAAAAAATGA
GCTGATTTAACAAAAATTTAACGCGAATTTTAACAAAATATTAACGCTTACAATTTAGGTGGCACTTTTC
GGGGAAATGTGCGCGGAACCCCTATTTGTTTATTTTTCTAAATACATTCAAATATGTATCCGCTCATGAG
ACAATAACCCTGATAAATGCTTCAATAATATTGAAAAAGGAAGAGTATGAGTATTCAACATTTCCGTGTC
GCCCTTATTCCCTTTTTTGCGGCATTTTGCCTTCCTGTTTTTGCTCACCCAGAAACGCTGGTGAAAGTAA
AAGATGCTGAAGATCAGTTGGGTGCACGAGTGGGTTACATCGAACTGGATCTCAACAGCGGTAAGATCCT
TGAGAGTTTTCGCCCCGAAGAACGTTTTCCAATGATGAGCACTTTTAAAGTTCTGCTATGTGGCGCGGTA
TTATCCCGTATTGACGCCGGGCAAGAGCAACTCGGTCGCCGCATACACTATTCTCAGAATGACTTGGTTG
AGTACTCACCAGTCACAGAAAAGCATCTTACGGATGGCATGACAGTAAGAGAATTATGCAGTGCTGCCAT
AACCATGAGTGATAACACTGCGGCCAACTTACTTCTGACAACGATCGGAGGACCGAAGGAGCTAACCGCT
TTTTTGCACAACATGGGGGATCATGTAACTCGCCTTGATCGTTGGGAACCGGAGCTGAATGAAGCCATAC
CAAACGACGAGCGTGACACCACGATGCCTGTAGCAATGGCAACAACGTTGCGCAAACTATTAACTGGCGA
ACTACTTACTCTAGCTTCCCGGCAACAATTAATAGACTGGATGGAGGCGGATAAAGTTGCAGGACCACTT
CTGCGCTCGGCCCTTCCGGCTGGCTGGTTTATTGCTGATAAATCTGGAGCCGGTGAGCGTGGGTCTCGCG
GTATCATTGCAGCACTGGGGCCAGATGGTAAGCCCTCCCGTATCGTAGTTATCTACACGACGGGGAGTCA
GGCAACTATGGATGAACGAAATAGACAGATCGCTGAGATAGGTGCCTCACTGATTAAGCATTGGTAACTG
TCAGACCAAGTTTACTCATATATACTTTAGATTGATTTAAAACTTCATTTTTAATTTAAAAGGATCTAGG
TGAAGATCCTTTTTGATAATCTCATGACCAAAATCCCTTAACGTGAGTTTTCGTTCCACTGAGCGTCAGA
CCCCGTAGAAAAGATCAAAGGATCTTCTTGAGATCCTTTTTTTCTGCGCGTAATCTGCTGCTTGCAAACA
AAAAAACCACCGCTACCAGCGGTGGTTTGTTTGCCGGATCAAGAGCTACCAACTCTTTTTCCGAAGGTAA
CTGGCTTCAGCAGAGCGCAGATACCAAATACTGTTCTTCTAGTGTAGCCGTAGTTAGGCCACCACTTCAA
GAACTCTGTAGCACCGCCTACATACCTCGCTCTGCTAATCCTGTTACCAGTGGCTGCTGCCAGTGGCGAT
AAGTCGTGTCTTACCGGGTTGGACTCAAGACGATAGTTACCGGATAAGGCGCAGCGGTCGGGCTGAACGG
GGGGTTCGTGCACACAGCCCAGCTTGGAGCGAACGACCTACACCGAACTGAGATACCTACAGCGTGAGCT
ATGAGAAAGCGCCACGCTTCCCGAAGGGAGAAAGGCGGACAGGTATCCGGTAAGCGGCAGGGTCGGAACA
GGAGAGCGCACGAGGGAGCTTCCAGGGGGAAACGCCTGGTATCTTTATAGTCCTGTCGGGTTTCGCCACC
TCTGACTTGAGCGTCGATTTTTGTGATGCTCGTCAGGGGGGCGGAGCCTATGGAAAAACGCCAGCAACGC
GGCCTTTTTACGGTTCCTGGCCTTTTGCTGGCCTTTTGCTCACATGTTCTTTCCTGCGTTATCCCCTGAT
TCTGTGGATAACCGTATTACCGCCTTTGAGTGAGCTGATACCGCTCGCCGCAGCCGAACGACCGAGCGCA
GCGAGTCAGTGAGCGAGGAAGCGGAAGAGCGCCCAATACGCAAACCGCCTCTCCCCGCGCGTTGGCCGAT
TCATTAATGCAGCTGGCACGACAGGTTTCCCGACTGGAAAGCGGGCAGTGAGCGCAACGCAATTAATGTG
AGTTAGCTCACTCATTAGGCACCCCAGGCTTTACACTTTATGCTTCCGGCTCGTATGTTGTGTGGAATTG
TGAGCGGATAACAATTTCACACAGGAAACAGCTATGACCATGATTACGCCAAGCGCGCAATTAACCCTCA
CTAAAGGGAACAAAAGCTGGAGCTGCAAGCTTAA
